Addgene plasmid #222202: pET20b-mPTER-R304K
Purpose: Bacterial expression of mouse PTER-R304K protein
Depositing lab: Jonathan Long. Depositing organization: Stanford University. Publication: A PTER-dependent pathway of taurine metabolism linked to energy balance. Wei W, Lyu X, Markhard AL, Fu S, Mardjuki RE, Cavanagh PE, Zeng X, Rajniak J, Lu N, Xiao S, Zhao M, Moya-Garzon MD, Truong SD, Chou JC, Wat LW, Chidambaranathan-Reghupaty S, Coassolo L, Xu D, Shen F, Huang W, Ramirez CB, Jang C, Svensson KJ, Fischbach MA, Long JZ. bioRxiv [Preprint]. 2024 Mar 22:2024.03.21.586194. doi: 10.1101/2024.03.21.586194. PubMed 38562797.
Backbone
  Vector backbone: pET-20b
  Vector type: Bacterial Expression
Growth in bacteria
  Bacterial resistance: Ampicillin, 100 μg/mL
  Growth temperature: 37°C
  Growth strain: DH5alpha
  Growth instructions: E. coli BL21 should be used for protein expression.
  Copy number: High Copy
Gene/Insert
  Gene/Insert name: PTER
  Species: M. musculus (mouse)
  Insert size (bp): 1113
  Mutation: R304K
  Entrez Gene: Pter (a.k.a. Mpr56-1)
  Tag / fusion protein: Strep (N terminal on insert); 6xHis (C terminal on backbone)
  Cloning method: Restriction Enzyme; 5′ cloning site NdeI (unknown if destroyed); 3′ cloning site NotI (unknown if destroyed)
Terms and licenses: Academic/Nonprofit Terms; Industry Terms: Not Available to Industry
Depositor comments: Please visit https://doi.org/10.1101/2024.03.21.586194 for bioRxiv preprint.
How to cite: pET20b-mPTER-R304K was a gift from Jonathan Long (Addgene plasmid # 222202 ; http://n2t.net/addgene:222202 ; RRID:Addgene_222202)
