[The description below was written by a language model from this plasmid's Addgene catalogue record and pLannotate feature annotations shown in this document.]
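Description:
pET20b-mPTER-R304K is a bacterial expression plasmid of about 4.7 kb, built on the pET-20b backbone, for producing a point-mutant form of mouse phosphotriesterase-related protein (PTER) in E. coli. It replicates from a ColE1/pMB1-type origin and is selected with ampicillin through the bla (β-lactamase) gene under its own promoter. The backbone also carries an f1 phage origin, the pBR322 bom mobility region and a rop coding sequence. The catalogue lists the plasmid as high copy, although Rop normally moderates copy number.

The expression cassette follows the standard pET layout: a T7 promoter followed by the strong T7 gene 10 ribosome binding site, the mouse Pter open reading frame, and a T7 terminator. No lac operator or lacI gene is annotated. Transcription depends on T7 RNA polymerase, so the plasmid is maintained in a cloning strain and expressed in a BL21-type host, as the record notes. The insert was cloned between NdeI and NotI sites and carries the R304K substitution. According to the catalogue, it has an N-terminal Strep tag supplied with the insert and a C-terminal 6xHis tag read through from the backbone. The feature table detects the His tag (as a fragment match) just downstream of Pter. The Strep tag is not annotated, though a short gap between the ribosome binding site and the Pter match could accommodate it. A short "SET1 fragment" annotation lies between the His tag and the T7 terminator and is probably an incidental match to T7-derived vector sequence.

The two tags allow affinity purification of recombinant PTER-R304K. The associated work concerns a PTER-dependent pathway of taurine metabolism, but the record does not state the functional effect of the mutation.
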