Features (pLannotate 1.2.2; 13 found; start..end, strand, type, name):
     12..440     +  rep_origin     f1 ori (sequence partly withheld): f1 bacteriophage origin of replication; arrow indicates direction of (+) strand synthesis
    493..597     +  promoter       AmpR promoter: bla
    598..1458    +  CDS            AmpR: β-lactamase; bla; confers resistance to ampicillin, carbenicillin, and related antibiotics
   1629..2217    +  rep_origin     ori: high-copy-number ColE1/pMB1/pBR322/pUC origin of replication
   2403..2542    -  misc_feature   bom: basis of mobility region from pBR322
   2644..2835    -  CDS            rop: Rop protein, which maintains plasmids at low copy number; rop
   2852..3232    +  CDS            YPB1_ECOLX: Protein predicted: Swiss-Prot protein existence level 4. From Escherichia coli.
   3344..3362    +  promoter       T7 promoter: promoter for bacteriophage T7 RNA polymerase
   3394..3416    +  RBS            RBS: efficient ribosome binding site from bacteriophage T7 gene 10 (Olins and Rangwala, 1989)
   3457..4500    +  CDS            Pter: PTER_MOUSE - Experimental evidence at protein level: Swiss-Prot protein existence level 1. From Mus musculus (Mouse).
   4516..4533    +  CDS            9xHis (fragment): 9xHis affinity tag
   4543..4592    +  CDS            SET1 (fragment): solubility-enhancement tag derived from T7 phage gene 10B
   4600..4647    +  terminator     T7 terminator: transcription terminator for bacteriophage T7 RNA polymerase
>Addgene plasmid #222202 | pET20b-mPTER-R304K | addgene full sequence | sequence record 442811 | Addgene NGS Result
TGGCGAATGGG
[124 nt withheld, positions 12-135]
C
[91 nt withheld, positions 137-227]
A
[49 nt withheld, positions 229-277]
CCTTTGACGTTGGAGTCCACGTTCTTT
[37 nt withheld, positions 305-341]
ACCCTATCTCGGTCTATTCTTTTGATTTATAAGGGATTTTGCCGATTTCGGCCTATTGGTTAAAAAATGA
GCTGATTTAACAAAAATTTAACGCGAATTTTAACAAAATATTAACGCTTACAATTTAGGTGGCACTTTTC
GGGGAAATGTGCGCGGAACCCCTATTTGTTTATTTTTCTAAATACATTCAAATATGTATCCGCTCATGAG
ACAATAACCCTGATAAATGCTTCAATAATATTGAAAAAGGAAGAGTATGAGTATTCAACATTTCCGTGTC
GCCCTTATTCCCTTTTTTGCGGCATTTTGCCTTCCTGTTTTTGCTCACCCAGAAACGCTGGTGAAAGTAA
AAGATGCTGAAGATCAGTTGGGTGCACGAGTGGGTTACATCGAACTGGATCTCAACAGCGGTAAGATCCT
TGAGAGTTTTCGCCCCGAAGAACGTTTTCCAATGATGAGCACTTTTAAAGTTCTGCTATGTGGCGCGGTA
TTATCCCGTATTGACGCCGGGCAAGAGCAACTCGGTCGCCGCATACACTATTCTCAGAATGACTTGGTTG
AGTACTCACCAGTCACAGAAAAGCATCTTACGGATGGCATGACAGTAAGAGAATTATGCAGTGCTGCCAT
AACCATGAGTGATAACACTGCGGCCAACTTACTTCTGACAACGATCGGAGGACCGAAGGAGCTAACCGCT
TTTTTGCACAACATGGGGGATCATGTAACTCGCCTTGATCGTTGGGAACCGGAGCTGAATGAAGCCATAC
CAAACGACGAGCGTGACACCACGATGCCTGCAGCAATGGCAACAACGTTGCGCAAACTATTAACTGGCGA
ACTACTTACTCTAGCTTCCCGGCAACAATTAATAGACTGGATGGAGGCGGATAAAGTTGCAGGACCACTT
CTGCGCTCGGCCCTTCCGGCTGGCTGGTTTATTGCTGATAAATCTGGAGCCGGTGAGCGTGGGTCTCGCG
GTATCATTGCAGCACTGGGGCCAGATGGTAAGCCCTCCCGTATCGTAGTTATCTACACGACGGGGAGTCA
GGCAACTATGGATGAACGAAATAGACAGATCGCTGAGATAGGTGCCTCACTGATTAAGCATTGGTAACTG
TCAGACCAAGTTTACTCATATATACTTTAGATTGATTTAAAACTTCATTTTTAATTTAAAAGGATCTAGG
TGAAGATCCTTTTTGATAATCTCATGACCAAAATCCCTTAACGTGAGTTTTCGTTCCACTGAGCGTCAGA
CCCCGTAGAAAAGATCAAAGGATCTTCTTGAGATCCTTTTTTTCTGCGCGTAATCTGCTGCTTGCAAACA
AAAAAACCACCGCTACCAGCGGTGGTTTGTTTGCCGGATCAAGAGCTACCAACTCTTTTTCCGAAGGTAA
CTGGCTTCAGCAGAGCGCAGATACCAAATACTGTCCTTCTAGTGTAGCCGTAGTTAGGCCACCACTTCAA
GAACTCTGTAGCACCGCCTACATACCTCGCTCTGCTAATCCTGTTACCAGTGGCTGCTGCCAGTGGCGAT
AAGTCGTGTCTTACCGGGTTGGACTCAAGACGATAGTTACCGGATAAGGCGCAGCGGTCGGGCTGAACGG
GGGGTTCGTGCACACAGCCCAGCTTGGAGCGAACGACCTACACCGAACTGAGATACCTACAGCGTGAGCT
ATGAGAAAGCGCCACGCTTCCCGAAGGGAGAAAGGCGGACAGGTATCCGGTAAGCGGCAGGGTCGGAACA
GGAGAGCGCACGAGGGAGCTTCCAGGGGGAAACGCCTGGTATCTTTATAGTCCTGTCGGGTTTCGCCACC
TCTGACTTGAGCGTCGATTTTTGTGATGCTCGTCAGGGGGGCGGAGCCTATGGAAAAACGCCAGCAACGC
GGCCTTTTTACGGTTCCTGGCCTTTTGCTGGCCTTTTGCTCACATGTTCTTTCCTGCGTTATCCCCTGAT
TCTGTGGATAACCGTATTACCGCCTTTGAGTGAGCTGATACCGCTCGCCGCAGCCGAACGACCGAGCGCA
GCGAGTCAGTGAGCGAGGAAGCGGAAGAGCGCCTGATGCGGTATTTTCTCCTTACGCATCTGTGCGGTAT
TTCACACCGCAATGGTGCACTCTCAGTACAATCTGCTCTGATGCCGCATAGTTAAGCCAGTATACACTCC
GCTATCGCTACGTGACTGGGTCATGGCTGCGCCCCGACACCCGCCAACACCCGCTGACGCGCCCTGACGG
GCTTGTCTGCTCCCGGCATCCGCTTACAGACAAGCTGTGACCGTCTCCGGGAGCTGCATGTGTCAGAGGT
TTTCACCGTCATCACCGAAACGCGCGAGGCAGCTGCGGTAAAGCTCATCAGCGTGGTCGTGAAGCGATTC
ACAGATGTCTGCCTGTTCATCCGCGTCCAGCTCGTTGAGTTTCTCCAGAAGCGTTAATGTCTGGCTTCTG
ATAAAGCGGGCCATGTTAAGGGCGGTTTTTTCCTGTTTGGTCACTGATGCCTCCGTGTAAGGGGGATTTC
TGTTCATGGGGGTAATGATACCGATGAAACGAGAGAGGATGCTCACGATACGGGTTACTGATGATGAACA
TGCCCGGTTACTGGAACGTTGTGAGGGTAAACAACTGGCGGTATGGATGCGGCGGGACCAGAGAAAAATC
ACTCAGGGTCAATGCCAGCGCTTCGTTAATACAGATGTAGGTGTTCCACAGGGTAGCCAGCAGCATCCTG
CGATGCAGATCCGGAACATAATGGTGCAGGGCGCTGACTTCCGCGTTTCCAGACTTTACGAAACACGGAA
ACCGAAGACCATTCATGTTGTTGCTCAGGTCGCAGACGTTTTGCAGCAGCAGTCGCTTCACGTTCGCTCG
CGTATCGGTGATTCATTCTGCTAACCAGTAAGGCAACCCCGCCAGCCTAGCCGGGTCCTCAACGACAGGA
GCACGATCATGCGCACCCGTGGCCAGGACCCAACGCTGCCCGAGATCTCGATCCCGCGAAATTAATACGA
CTCACTATAGGGAGACCACAACGGTTTCCCTCTAGAAATAATTTTGTTTAACTTTAAGAAGGAGATATAC
ATATGTGGAGTCATCCTCAGTTCGAGAAAGGATCCTCGAGCCTTAGTGGCAAAGTGCAAACCGTGCTTGG
CCTTGTCGAACCTTCTCAATTAGGCCGCACTCTGACTCATGAGCATTTGACTATGACCTTTGACAGCTTT
TATTGTCCTCCGCCGCCGTGCCACGAAGTAACTAGCAAAGAGCCGATCATGATGAAGAACTTGTTCTGGA
TTCAAAAAAACCCTTATTCCCACCGCGAGAATTTGCAGTTAAATCAGGAGGTAGGGGCAATCCGTGAGGA
GCTTTTATACTTCAAAGCTAAGGGTGGTGGAGCCTTGGTAGAGAATACTACGACCGGTCTGTCTCGCGAC
GTCCATACTCTTAAGTGGTTAGCAGAACAGACCGGAGTACATATTATCGCAGGCGCGGGCTTCTACGTGG
ATGCGACACATTCGGCAGCCACGCGCGCAATGTCGGTTGAGCAGTTAACGGATGTGCTTATTAATGAAAT
CCTGCATGGTGCTGATGGAACCAGCATCAAATGCGGGGTCATCGGCGAAATCGGATGTAGCTGGCCGTTG
ACCGATTCTGAGCGTAAAATCCTTGAGGCTACAGCGCACGCGCAAGCCCAATTAGGATGTCCGGTTATTA
TCCACCCGGGCCGCAATCCCGGCGCACCGTTCCAGATTATTCGTATTTTGCAAGAAGCAGGGGCAGACAT
TAGCAAAACGGTTATGTCTCACTTAGACCGCACCATCTTCGATAAGAAAGAGCTTTTAGAGTTTGCACAG
CTGGGATGCTACCTTGAGTACGATCTTTTCGGGACAGAGTTATTGAATTACCAGTTATCCCCGGATATTG
ATATGCCCGATGACAATAAACGTATTCGCCGTGTTCACTTTCTTGTCGACGAGGGGTATGAGGACCGTAT
CTTGATGGCGCACGACATCCACACGAAGCACAAATTGATGAAGTATGGTGGACATGGGTACTCGCATATC
TTAACAAATATCGTGCCTAAAATGTTGTTGCGTGGATTGACAGAGCGCGTGTTGGATAAAATCCTGATTG
AGAACCCAAAACAGTGGCTTACCTTCAAGGCGGCCGCACTCGAGCACCACCACCACCACCACTGAGATCC
GGCTGCTAACAAAGCCCGAAAGGAAGCTGAGTTGGCTGCTGCCACCGCTGAGCAATAACTAGCATAACCC
CTTGGGGCCTCTAAACGGGTCTTGAGGGGTTTTTTGCTGAAAGGAGGAACTATATCCGGAT
